>Addgene plasmid #85791 | pSLI-TGD(1463000) | depositor full sequence | sequence record 166790 | pSLI-TGD(1463000) sequence 7260 bps
GGATATGGCAGCTTAATGTTCGTTTTTCTTATTTATATATTTATACCAATTGATTGTATTTATAACTGTA
AAAATGTGTATGTTGTGTGCATATTTTTTTTTGTGCATGCACATGCATGTAAATAGCTAAAATTATGAAC
ATTTTATTTTTTGTTCAGAAAAAAAAAACTTTACACACATAAAATGGCTAGTATGAATAGCCATATTTTA
TATAAATTAAATCCTATGAATTTATGACCATATTAAAAATTTAGATATTTATGGAACATAATATGTTTGA
AACAATAAGACAAAATTATTATTATTATTATTATTTTTACTGTTATAATTATGTGTCTCCTTCAATGATT
CATAAATAGTTGGACTTGATTTTTAAAATGTTTATAATATGATTAGCATAGTTAAATAAAAAAAGTTGAA
AAATTAAAAAAAAACATATAAACACAAATGATGGTTTTTCCTTCAATTTCGATATCAATTTATAGAAACA
AAATATATACTTGTATAATTTTATTTTTTTATATAAATCATTACATATATAATTATACAATATTTTTTCT
AAGAGATAATTATATATTAATATATATAAAAAAAGGTGTTTTTTTTTTTTTTTTTTATTTTTATTTTTAT
TTTATGGTAATATTTTATTTTCCTTATTTTATAAATTATATTAGTTTATATGTGATTAATTTTATATATT
ATCAATTTATATATTTTTAAATGCTTACTTAATTATCTTTTTTTTTTTTTTTTTTTTTTTTTCCCCTCTT
TTTATATTAATTTATTTTTGAAAAAATTGATATATATATATATATATAATATATATATATACATGTAGTA
GTATTAAACAATGTATAATATATATAAATAATATATTTATATATTTCATTTCAATTTTAATTTTTTTTGG
TTTTTTTTTTTTTTCTTTTTGTCATATTTAAAAAAAATTATATTCATATAAGTTATGCATTTTTTATAAA
CATTATTCAATATATGTATAATATAATATATATATATATATTAATGTATTATTCCAATGTGCATGATAAA
AGAAAAAAATAATATTTATAAAAAAAAAGAAAAATAAAACAAAAAAAGAAAAAAAAAAAAAAAAAAAAAA
AAATACAAAAATAAATAATATAATTTATAATTATATATTCTTGTCACAATAAAAATATATATATATATAT
ATATATTTATAATATGTATATTTTAAACTAGAAAAGGAATAACTAATATTTTATTTATTATCATTCAAGA
TTTATATTTTATAATAATAAATACCTAATAGAAATATATCAGGATCCATGCATGGTTCGCTAAACTGCAT
CGTCGCTGTGTCCCAGAACATGGGCATCGGCAAGAACGGGGACTACCCCTGGCCACCGCTCAGGAACGAA
TTTAGATATTTCCAGAGAATGACCACAACCTCTTCAGTAGAAGGTAAACAGAATCTGGTGATTATGGGTA
AGAAGACCTGGTTCTCCATTCCTGAGAAGAATCGACCTTTAAAGGGTAGAATTAATTTAGTTCTCAGCAG
AGAACTCAAGGAACCTCCACAAGGAGCTCATTTTCTTTCCAGAAGTCTAGATGATGCCTTAAAACTTACT
GAACAACCAGAATTAGCAAATAAAGTAGACATGGTCTGGATAGTTGGTGGCAGTTCTGTTTATAAGGAAG
CCATGAATCACCCAGGCCATCTTAAACTATTTGTGACAAGGATCATGCAAGACTTTGAAAGTGACACGTT
TTTTCCAGAAATTGATTTGGAGAAATATAAACTTCTGCCAGAATACCCAGGTGTTCTCTCTGATGTCCAG
GAGGAGAAAGGCATTAAGTACAAATTTGAAGTATATGAGAAGAATGATTAAGCTTATTTAATAATAGATT
AAAAATATTATAAAAATAAAAACATAAACACAGAAATTACAAAAAAAATACATATGAATTTTTTTTTTGT
AATCTTCCTTATAAATATAGAATAATGAATCATATAAAACATATCATTATTCATTTATTTACATTTAAAA
TTATTGTTTCAGTATCTTTAATTTATTATGTATATATAAAAATAACTTACAATTTTATTAATAAACAATA
TATGTTTATTAATTCATGTTTTGTAATTTATGGGATAGCGATTTTTTTTACTGTCTGTATTTTTCTTTTT
TAATTATGTTTTAATTGTATTTTATTTTTATTATTGTTCTTTTTATAGTATTATTTTAAAACAAAATGTA
TTTTCTAAGAACTTATAATAATAATAAATATAAATTTTAATAAAAATTATATTTATCTTTTACAATATGA
ACATAAAGTACAACATTAATATATAGCTTTTAATATTTTTATTCCTAATCATGTAAATCTTAAATTTTTC
TTTTTAAACATATGTTAAATATTTATTTCTCATTATATATAAGAACATATTTATTAAATCTAGAATTCTA
TAGTGAGTCGTATTACAATTCACTGGCCGTCGTTTTACAACGTCGTGACTGGGAAAACCCTGGCGTTACC
CAACTTAATCGCCTTGCAGCACATCCCCCTTTCGCCAGCTGGCGTAATAGCGAAGAGGCCCGCACCGATC
GCCCTTCCCAACAGTTGCGCAGCCTGAATGGCGAATGGCGCCTGATGCGGTATTTTCTCCTTACGCATCT
GTGCGGTATTTCACACCGCATATGGTGCACTCTCAGTACAATCTGCTCTGATGCCGCATAGTTAAGCCAG
CCCCGACACCCGCCAACACCCGCTGACGCGCCCTGACGGGCTTGTCTGCTCCCGGCATCCGCTTACAGAC
AAGCTGTGACCGTCTCCGGGAGCTGCATGTGTCAGAGGTTTTCACCGTCATCACCGAAACGCGCGAGACG
AAAGGGCCTCGTGATACGCCTATTTTTATAGGTTAATGTCATGATAATAATGGTTTCTTAGACGTCAGGT
GGCACTTTTCGGGGAAATGTGCGCGGAACCCCTATTTGTTTATTTTTCTAAATACATTCAAATATGTATC
CGCTCATGAGACAATAACCCTGATAAATGCTTCAATAATATTGAAAAAGGAAGAGTATGAGTATTCAACA
TTTCCGTGTCGCCCTTATTCCCTTTTTTGCGGCATTTTGCCTTCCTGTTTTTGCTCACCCAGAAACGCTG
GTGAAAGTAAAAGATGCTGAAGATCAGTTGGGTGCACGAGTGGGTTACATCGAACTGGATCTCAACAGCG
GTAAGATCCTTGAGAGTTTTCGCCCCGAAGAACGTTTTCCAATGATGAGCACTTTTAAAGTTCTGCTATG
TGGCGCGGTATTATCCCGTATTGACGCCGGGCAAGAGCAACTCGGTCGCCGCATACACTATTCTCAGAAT
GACTTGGTTGAGTACTCACCAGTCACAGAAAAGCATCTTACGGATGGCATGACAGTAAGAGAATTATGCA
GTGCTGCCATAACCATGAGTGATAACACTGCGGCCAACTTACTTCTGACAACGATCGGAGGACCGAAGGA
GCTAACCGCTTTTTTGCACAACATGGGGGATCATGTAACTCGCCTTGATCGTTGGGAACCGGAGCTGAAT
GAAGCCATACCAAACGACGAGCGTGACACCACGATGCCTGTAGCAATGCCAACAACGTTGCGCAAACTAT
TAACTGGCGAACTACTTACTCTAGCTTCCCGGCAACAATTAATAGACTGGATGGAGGCGGATAAAGTTGC
AGGACCACTTCTGCGCTCGGCCCTTCCGGCTGGCTGGTTTATTGCTGATAAATCTGGAGCCGGTGAGCGT
GGGTCTCGCGGTATCATTGCAGCACTGGGGCCAGATGGTAAGCCCTCCCGTATCGTAGTTATCTACACGA
CGGGGAGTCAGGCAACTATGGATGAACGAAATAGACAGATCGCTGAGATAGGTGCCTCACTGATTAAGCA
TTGGTAACTGTCAGACCAAGTTTACTCATATATACTTTAGATTGATTTAAAACTTCATTTTTAATTTAAA
AGGATCTAGGTGAAGATCCTTTTTGATAATCTCATGACCAAAATCCCTTAACGTGAGTTTTCGTTCCACT
GAGCGTCAGACCCCGTAGAAAAGATCAAAGGATCTTCTTGAGATCCTTTTTTTCTGCGCGTAATCTGCTG
CTTGCAAACAAAAAAACCACCGCTACCAGCGGTGGTTTGTTTGCCGGATCAAGAGCTACCAACTCTTTTT
CCGAAGGTAACTGGCTTCAGCAGAGCGCAGATACCAAATACTGTCCTTCTAGTGTAGCCGTAGTTAGGCC
ACCACTTCAAGAACTCTGTAGCACCGCCTACATACCTCGCTCTGCTAATCCTGTTACCAGTGGCTGCTGC
CAGTGGCGATAAGTCGTGTCTTACCGGGTTGGACTCAAGACGATAGTTACCGGATAAGGCGCAGCGGTCG
GGCTGAACGGGGGGTTCGTGCACACAGCCCAGCTTGGAGCGAACGACCTACACCGAACTGAGATACCTAC
AGCGTGAGCTATGAGAAAGCGCCACGCTTCCCGAAGGGAGAAAGGCGGACAGGTATCCGGTAAGCGGCAG
GGTCGGAACAGGAGAGCGCACGAGGGAGCTTCCAGGGGGAAACGCCTGGTATCTTTATAGTCCTGTCGGG
TTTCGCCACCTCTGACTTGAGCGTCGATTTTTGTGATGCTCGTCAGGGGGGCGGAGCCTATCGAAAAACG
CCAGCAACGCGGCCTTTTTACGGTTCCTGGCCTTTTGCTGGCCTTTTGCTCACATGTTCTTTCCTGCGTT
ATCCCCTGATTCTGTGGATAACCGTATTACCGCCTTTGAGTGAGCTGATACCGCTCGCCGCAGCCGAACG
ACCGAGCGCAGCGAGTCAGTGAGCGAGGAAGCGGAAGAGCGCCCAATACGCAAACCGCCTCTCCCCGCGC
GTTGGCCGATTCATTAATGCAGCTGGCACGACAGGTTTCCCGACTGGAAAGCGGGCAGTGAGCGCAACGC
AATTAATGTGAGTTAGCTCACTCATTAGGCACCCCAGGCTTTACACTTTATGCTTCCGGCTCGTATGTTG
TGTGGAATTGTGAGCGGATAACAATTTCACACAGGAAACAGCTATGACCATGATTACGCCAAGCTATTTA
GGTGACACTATAGAATACTCGCGGCCGCTAAGCGTGAAATAATTACGAATACCAGAAAGATAAAATTACA
TGAGAATTTTTTAGAGGATTGTAATTTAAAAGATATATTTTATAATGGATTGGAAACAGTAAATTGTGGA
TATAATGATTATGTAAATATGAAAACATGGCTATTTGTTTTATCAGAAAAAATGTTTCGTACGGATTATG
AAGAGCTAGCATATGTAGCATGTGATGCTTTAAAAGTATTATTATGTAATAGTAAATTTTTAAATGTTAT
AATTTTTAAATTATTAAGAAAAAAATTAGAAAAAGAAATTTTAAAGATTATGGGTATATGTTGTTTAACG
GTTGCTTCAAGAATGCAACAAATAAATGAAAGTACTTGTTTTAAAGTTATATTAGAATTATCAAATTTAA
AAGATAAATTAAATGAATTTAATATAAGACAAATTGAAATGGATGTTTTTGTTACCTTAGCTCATTCAGG
TTTTTGTTTCGAAAAAATTATTACACCTGTGACGCGTGCTAGAGGTGCTGCTGCTGGTGCTGGAGGTGCA
GGTAGACGTACGATGAGTAAAGGAGAAGAACTTTTCACTGGAGTTGTCCCAATTCTTGTTGAATTAGATG
GTGATGTTAATGGGCACAAATTTTCTGTCAGTGGAGAGGGTGAAGGTGATGCAACATACGGAAAACTTAC
CCTTAAATTTATTTGCACTACTGGAAAACTACCTGTTCCATGGCCAACACTTGTCACTACTTTCGCGTAT
GGTCTTCAATGCTTTGCGAGATACCCAGATCATATGAAACAGCATGACTTTTTCAAGAGTGCCATGCCCG
AAGGTTATGTACAGGAAAGAACTATATTTTTCAAAGATGACGGGAACTACAAGACACGTGCTGAAGTCAA
GTTTGAAGGTGATACCCTTGTTAATAGAATCGAGTTAAAAGGTATTGATTTTAAAGAAGATGGAAACATT
CTTGGACACAAATTGGAATACAACTATAACTCACACAATGTATACATCATGGCAGACAAACAAAAGAATG
GAATCAAAGTTAACTTCAAAATTAGACACAACATTGAAGATGGAAGCGTTCAACTAGCAGACCATTATCA
ACAAAATACTCCAATTGGCGATGGCCCTGTCCTTTTACCAGACAACCATTACCTGTCCACACAATCTGCC
CTTTCGAAAGATCCCAACGAAAAGAGAGACCACATGGTCCTTCTTGAGTTTGTAACAGCTGCTGGGATTA
CACATGGCATGGATGAGCTCTACAAAGTCGACGGAGAAGGAAGAGGAAGTTTATTAACATGTGGAGATGT
AGAAGAAAATCCAGGACCAATGATTGAACAAGATGGATTGCACGCAGGTTCTCCGGCCGCTTGGGTGGAG
AGGCTATTCGGCTATGACTGGGCACAACAGACAATCGGCTGCTCTGATGCCGCCGTGTTCCGGCTGTCAG
CGCAGGGGCGCCCGGTTCTTTTTGTCAAGACCGACCTGTCCGGTGCCCTGAATGAACTGCAGGACGAGGC
AGCGCGGCTATCGTGGCTGGCCACGACGGGCGTTCCTTGCGCAGCTGTGCTCGACGTTGTCACTGAAGCG
GGAAGGGACTGGCTGCTATTGGGCGAAGTGCCGGGGCAGGATCTCCTGTCATCTCACCTTGCTCCTGCCG
AGAAAGTATCCATCATGGCTGATGCAATGCGGCGGCTGCATACGCTTGATCCGGCTACCTGCCCATTCGA
CCACCAAGCGAAACATCGCATCGAGCGAGCACGTACTCGGATGGAAGCCGGTCTTGTCGATCAGGATGAT
CTGGACGAAGAGCATCAGGGGCTCGCGCCAGCCGAACTGTTCGCCAGGCTCAAGGCGCGCATGCCCGACG
GCGAGGATCTCGTCGTGACCCATGGCGATGCCTGCTTGCCGAATATCATGGTGGAAAATGGCCGCTTTTC
TGGATTCATCGACTGTGGCCGGCTGGGTGTGGCGGACCGCTATCAGGACATAGCGTTGGCTACCCGTGAT
ATTGCTGAAGAGCTTGGCGGCGAATGGGCTGACCGCTTCCTCGTGCTTTACGGTATCGCCGCTCCCGATT
CGCAGCGCATCGCCTTCTATCGCCTTCTTGACGAGTTCTTCTAACTCGAG
Features (pLannotate 1.2.2; 20 found; start..end, strand, type, name):
    589..605     -  promoter       CeU6 promoter (fragment): promoter for the C. elegans R07E5.16 U6 snRNA gene (Dickinson et al., 2013)
    797..817     -  promoter       LEU2 promoter (fragment): S. cerevisiae LEU2
   1005..1022    +  promoter       LEU2 promoter (fragment): S. cerevisiae LEU2
   1091..1113    -  promoter       URA3 promoter (fragment): S. cerevisiae URA3
   1181..1198    +  promoter       LEU2 promoter (fragment): S. cerevisiae LEU2
   1308..1868    +  CDS            DHFR: DYR_HUMAN - Experimental evidence at protein level: Swiss-Prot protein existence level 1. Key enzyme in folate metabolism. Contributes to the de novo mitochondrial thymidylate biosynthesis pathway. Catalyzes an essential reaction for de novo glycine and purine synthesis, and for DNA precursor synthesis. Binds its own mRNA and that of DHFR2. From Homo sapiens (Human).
   2448..2465    -  promoter       T7 promoter (fragment): promoter for bacteriophage T7 RNA polymerase
   2468..2625    +  CDS            lacZα (fragment): LacZα fragment of β-galactosidase; lacZ fragment
   2631..2730    -  misc_feature   bom (fragment): basis of mobility region from pBR322
   2832..2867    -  CDS            rop (fragment): Rop protein, which maintains plasmids at low copy number; rop
   2962..3066    +  promoter       AmpR promoter: bla
   3067..3927    +  CDS            AmpR: β-lactamase; bla; confers resistance to ampicillin, carbenicillin, and related antibiotics
   4098..4686    +  rep_origin     ori: high-copy-number ColE1/pMB1/pBR322/pUC origin of replication
   4869..4961    +  CDS            lacI (fragment): lac repressor; lacI; The lac repressor binds to the lac operator to inhibit transcription in E. coli. This inhibition can be relieved by adding lactose or isopropyl-β-D-thiogalactopyranoside (IPTG).
   4974..4995    +  protein_bind   CAP binding site: CAP binding activates transcription in the presence of cAMP. E. coli catabolite activator protein
   5010..5040    +  promoter       lac promoter: promoter for the E. coli lac operon
   5048..5064    +  protein_bind   lac operator: The lac repressor binds to the lac operator to inhibit transcription in E. coli. This inhibition can be relieved by adding lactose or isopropyl-β-D-thiogalactopyranoside (IPTG). lac repressor encoded by lacI
   5106..5124    +  promoter       SP6 promoter: promoter for bacteriophage SP6 RNA polymerase
   5683..6396    +  CDS            GFPmut2: GFPmut2 is a basic (constitutively fluorescent) green fluorescent protein published in 1996, derived from Aequorea victoria. It is reported to be a very rapidly-maturing weak dimer.
   6460..7251    +  CDS            neo: KKA2_KLEPN - Also known as kan, nptII. Experimental evidence at protein level: Swiss-Prot protein existence level 1. Resistance to kanamycin, neomycin, paromomycin, ribostamycin, butirosin and gentamicin B. From Klebsiella pneumoniae.
