[The description below was written by a language model from this plasmid's Addgene catalogue record and pLannotate feature annotations shown in this document.]
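Description:
pSLI-TGD(1463000) is a pGEM-based integration plasmid for targeted gene disruption in Plasmodium falciparum by selection-linked integration (SLI). It is propagated in E. coli through a high-copy ColE1/pUC-type origin and an ampicillin resistance (bla) cassette. Remnants of the cloning backbone are also annotated, including lac promoter/operator, lacZα fragment, and SP6 and T7 promoter elements. For the parasite, the plasmid carries a human DHFR coding sequence as the selectable marker, allowing selection of transfectants that hold the plasmid. The regulatory sequences driving hDHFR are not identified in the record. The short "LEU2", "URA3" and "CeU6" promoter fragments annotated upstream of it are only about 20 nt each and are most likely spurious matches in AT-rich sequence rather than real functional parts.

The payload is a promoterless cassette. A targeting region from the P. falciparum gene given as PF3D7146300 in the insert field (1463000 in the plasmid name) is cloned between NotI and MluI. It is followed in the same orientation by GFP (annotated as GFPmut2), a 2A-type skip peptide listed in the insert name but not separately annotated, and the neomycin phosphotransferase gene. The targeting region itself is unannotated and presumably occupies the gap between the SP6 promoter and GFP.

Because the cassette has no promoter, neo should be expressed only after single-crossover homologous recombination places it under the endogenous promoter of the target locus. Selection for neo then enriches parasites with the integrated plasmid. In this disruption design, integration is expected to leave a truncated gene product fused to GFP, with the resistance protein released separately through the skip peptide. The construct is used to disrupt this gene and assess its function or dispensability.
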