Addgene plasmid #85791: pSLI-TGD(1463000)
Purpose: P. falciparum integration plasmid to disrupt genes using SLI
Depositing lab: Tobias Spielmann. Depositing organization: Bernhard-Nocht-Institut fuer Tropenmedizin. Publication: A genetic system to study Plasmodium falciparum protein function. Birnbaum J, Flemming S, Reichard N, Soares AB, Mesen-Ramirez P, Jonscher E, Bergmann B, Spielmann T. Nat Methods. 2017 Mar 13. doi: 10.1038/nmeth.4223. PubMed 28288121.
Backbone
  Vector backbone: pGEM
  Vector type: P. falciparum genomic integration (gene disruption)
  Selectable markers: human DHFR
Growth in bacteria
  Bacterial resistance: Ampicillin, 100 μg/mL
  Growth temperature: 37°C
  Growth strain: DH5alpha
  Copy number: Unknown
Gene/Insert
  Gene/Insert name: PF3D7146300 targeting region, GFP-2TA-Neo-R
  Species: P. falciparum
  Promoter: none
  Tag / fusion protein: GFP
  Cloning method: Restriction Enzyme; 5′ cloning site NotI (not destroyed); 3′ cloning site MluI (not destroyed)
  Sequencing primers: 5′ pARLfw; 3′ GFP-85rv
Terms and licenses: Academic/Nonprofit Terms; Industry Terms: Not Available to Industry
How to cite: pSLI-TGD(1463000) was a gift from Tobias Spielmann (Addgene plasmid # 85791 ; http://n2t.net/addgene:85791 ; RRID:Addgene_85791)
