LOCUS       Exported 4649 bp ds-DNA linear SYN 04-JUN-2021
DEFINITION  P. falciparum integration plasmid to disrupt genes using SLI.
ACCESSION   .
VERSION     .
KEYWORDS    pSLI-TGD(1463000)
SOURCE      synthetic DNA construct
  ORGANISM  synthetic DNA construct
REFERENCE   1 (bases 1 to 4649)
  AUTHORS   Birnbaum J, Flemming S, Reichard N, Soares AB, Mesen-Ramirez P,
            Jonscher E, Bergmann B, Spielmann T
  TITLE     A genetic system to study Plasmodium falciparum protein function.
  JOURNAL   Nat Methods. 2017 Mar 13. doi: 10.1038/nmeth.4223.
  PUBMED    28288121
REFERENCE   2 (bases 1 to 4649)
  AUTHORS   .
  TITLE     Direct Submission
  JOURNAL   Exported Jun 4, 2021 from SnapGene Server 1.1.58
            http://www.snapgene.com
FEATURES             Location/Qualifiers
     source          1..4649
                     /organism="synthetic DNA construct"
                     /mol_type="other DNA"
     promoter        26..130
                     /gene="bla"
                     /label=AmpR promoter
     CDS             131..991
                     /codon_start=1
                     /gene="bla"
                     /product="beta-lactamase"
                     /label=AmpR
                     /note="confers resistance to ampicillin, carbenicillin, and
                     related antibiotics"
                     /translation="MSIQHFRVALIPFFAAFCLPVFAHPETLVKVKDAEDQLGARVGYI
                     ELDLNSGKILESFRPEERFPMMSTFKVLLCGAVLSRIDAGQEQLGRRIHYSQNDLVEYS
                     PVTEKHLTDGMTVRELCSAAITMSDNTAANLLLTTIGGPKELTAFLHNMGDHVTRLDRW
                     EPELNEAIPNDERDTTMPVAMATTLRKLLTGELLTLASRQQLIDWMEADKVAGPLLRSA
                     LPAGWFIADKSGAGERGSRGIIAALGPDGKPSRIVVIYTTGSQATMDERNRQIAEIGAS
                     LIKHW"
     primer_bind     complement(349..368)
                     /label=Amp-R
                     /note="Ampicillin resistance gene, reverse primer"
     rep_origin      1162..1750
                     /direction=RIGHT
                     /label=ori
                     /note="high-copy-number ColE1/pMB1/pBR322/pUC origin of
                     replication"
     primer_bind     1651..1670
                     /label=pBR322ori-F
                     /note="pBR322 origin, forward primer"
     primer_bind     1904..1921
                     /label=L4440
                     /note="L4440 vector, forward primer"
     protein_bind    2038..2059
                     /label=CAP binding site
                     /bound_moiety="E. coli catabolite activator protein"
                     /note="CAP binding activates transcription in the presence
                     of cAMP."
     promoter        2074..2104
                     /label=lac promoter
                     /note="promoter for the E. coli lac operon"
     protein_bind    2112..2128
                     /label=lac operator
                     /bound_moiety="lac repressor encoded by lacI"
                     /note="The lac repressor binds to the lac operator to
                     inhibit transcription in E. coli. This inhibition can be
                     relieved by adding lactose or
                     isopropyl-beta-D-thiogalactopyranoside (IPTG)."
     primer_bind     2117..2139
                     /label=M13/pUC Reverse
                     /note="In lacZ gene"
     primer_bind     2136..2152
                     /label=M13 rev
                     /note="common sequencing primer, one of multiple similar
                     variants"
     primer_bind     2136..2152
                     /label=M13 Reverse
                     /note="In lacZ gene. Also called M13-rev"
     promoter        2170..2188
                     /label=SP6 promoter
                     /note="promoter for bacteriophage SP6 RNA polymerase"
     primer_bind     2170..2187
                     /label=SP6
                     /note="SP6 promoter, forward primer"
     primer_bind     complement(2782..2810)
                     /label=GFP-R
                     /note="GFP, reverse primer. Does NOT anneal to EGFP"
     primer_bind     3405..3425
                     /label=GFP-F
                     /note="GFP, forward primer. Does NOT anneal to EGFP"
     CDS             3475..3528
                     /codon_start=1
                     /product="2A peptide from Thosea asigna virus capsid
                     protein"
                     /label=T2A
                     /note="Eukaryotic ribosomes fail to insert a peptide bond
                     between the Gly and Pro residues, yielding separate
                     polypeptides."
                     /translation="EGRGSLLTCGDVEENPGP"
     CDS             3529..4323
                     /codon_start=1
                     /gene="aph(3')-II (or nptII)"
                     /product="aminoglycoside phosphotransferase from Tn5"
                     /label=NeoR/KanR
                     /note="confers resistance to neomycin, kanamycin, and G418
                     (Geneticin(R))"
                     /translation="MIEQDGLHAGSPAAWVERLFGYDWAQQTIGCSDAAVFRLSAQGRP
                     VLFVKTDLSGALNELQDEAARLSWLATTGVPCAAVLDVVTEAGRDWLLLGEVPGQDLLS
                     SHLAPAEKVSIMADAMRRLHTLDPATCPFDHQAKHRIERARTRMEAGLVDQDDLDEEHQ
                     GLAPAELFARLKARMPDGEDLVVTHGDACLPNIMVENGRFSGFIDCGRLGVADRYQDIA
                     LATRDIAEELGGEWADRFLVLYGIAAPDSQRIAFYRLLDEFF"
     primer_bind     complement(3583..3602)
                     /label=Neo-R
                     /note="Neomycin resistance gene, reverse primer"
     primer_bind     4193..4212
                     /label=Neo-F
                     /note="Neomycin resistance gene, forward primer"
ORIGIN
        1 aggtggcact tttcggggaa atgtgcgcgg aacccctatt tgtttatttt tctaaataca
       61 ttcaaatatg tatccgctca tgagacaata accctgataa atgcttcaat aatattgaaa
      121 aaggaagagt atgagtattc aacatttccg tgtcgccctt attccctttt ttgcggcatt
      181 ttgccttcct gtttttgctc acccagaaac gctggtgaaa gtaaaagatg ctgaagatca
      241 gttgggtgca cgagtgggtt acatcgaact ggatctcaac agcggtaaga tccttgagag
      301 ttttcgcccc gaagaacgtt ttccaatgat gagcactttt aaagttctgc tatgtggcgc
      361 ggtattatcc cgtattgacg ccgggcaaga gcaactcggt cgccgcatac actattctca
      421 gaatgacttg gttgagtact caccagtcac agaaaagcat cttacggatg gcatgacagt
      481 aagagaatta tgcagtgctg ccataaccat gagtgataac actgcggcca acttacttct
      541 gacaacgatc ggaggaccga aggagctaac cgcttttttg cacaacatgg gggatcatgt
      601 aactcgcctt gatcgttggg aaccggagct gaatgaagcc ataccaaacg acgagcgtga
      661 caccacgatg cctgtagcaa tggcaacaac gttgcgcaaa ctattaactg gcgaactact
      721 tactctagct tcccggcaac aattaataga ctggatggag gcggataaag ttgcaggacc
      781 acttctgcgc tcggcccttc cggctggctg gtttattgct gataaatctg gagccggtga
      841 gcgtgggtct cgcggtatca ttgcagcact ggggccagat ggtaagccct cccgtatcgt
      901 agttatctac acgacgggga gtcaggcaac tatggatgaa cgaaatagac agatcgctga
      961 gataggtgcc tcactgatta agcattggta actgtcagac caagtttact catatatact
     1021 ttagattgat ttaaaacttc atttttaatt taaaaggatc taggtgaaga tcctttttga
     1081 taatctcatg accaaaatcc cttaacgtga gttttcgttc cactgagcgt cagaccccgt
     1141 agaaaagatc aaaggatctt cttgagatcc tttttttctg cgcgtaatct gctgcttgca
     1201 aacaaaaaaa ccaccgctac cagcggtggt ttgtttgccg gatcaagagc taccaactct
     1261 ttttccgaag gtaactggct tcagcagagc gcagatacca aatactgttc ttctagtgta
     1321 gccgtagtta ggccaccact tcaagaactc tgtagcaccg cctacatacc tcgctctgct
     1381 aatcctgtta ccagtggctg ctgccagtgg cgataagtcg tgtcttaccg ggttggactc
     1441 aagacgatag ttaccggata aggcgcagcg gtcgggctga acggggggtt cgtgcacaca
     1501 gcccagcttg gagcgaacga cctacaccga actgagatac ctacagcgtg agctatgaga
     1561 aagcgccacg cttcccgaag ggagaaaggc ggacaggtat ccggtaagcg gcagggtcgg
     1621 aacaggagag cgcacgaggg agcttccagg gggaaacgcc tggtatcttt atagtcctgt
     1681 cgggtttcgc cacctctgac ttgagcgtcg atttttgtga tgctcgtcag gggggcggag
     1741 cctatggaaa aacgccagca acgcggcctt tttacggttc ctggcctttt gctggccttt
     1801 tgctcacatg ttctttcctg cgttatcccc tgattctgtg gataaccgta ttaccgcctt
     1861 tgagtgagct gataccgctc gccgcagccg aacgaccgag cgcagcgagt cagtgagcga
     1921 ggaagcggaa gagcgcccaa tacgcaaacc gcctctcccc gcgcgttggc cgattcatta
     1981 atgcagctgg cacgacaggt ttcccgactg gaaagcgggc agtgagcgca acgcaattaa
     2041 tgtgagttag ctcactcatt aggcacccca ggctttacac tttatgcttc cggctcgtat
     2101 gttgtgtgga attgtgagcg gataacaatt tcacacagga aacagctatg accatgatta
     2161 cgccaagcta tttaggtgac actatagaat actcaagctg cggccgctaa gcgtgaaata
     2221 attacgaata ccagaaagat aaaattacat gagaattttt tagaggattg taatttaaaa
     2281 gatatatttt ataatggatt ggaaacagta aattgtggat ataatgatta tgtaaatatg
     2341 aaaacatggc tatttgtttt atcagaaaaa atgtttcgta cggattatga agagctagca
     2401 tatgtagcat gtgatgcttt aaaagtatta ttatgtaata gtaaattttt aaatgttata
     2461 atttttaaat tattaagaaa aaaattagaa aaagaaattt taaagattat gggtatatgt
     2521 tgtttaacgg ttgcttcaag aatgcaacaa ataaatgaaa gtacttgttt taaagttata
     2581 ttagaattat caaatttaaa agataaatta aatgaattta atataagaca aattgaaatg
     2641 gatgtttttg ttaccttagc tcattcaggt ttttgtttcg aaaaaattat tacacctgtg
     2701 acgcgtgcta gaggtgctgc tgctggtgct ggaggtgcag gtagacgtac gatgagtaaa
     2761 ggagaagaac ttttcactgg agttgtccca attcttgttg aattagatgg tgatgttaat
     2821 gggcacaaat tttctgtcag tggagagggt gaaggtgatg caacatacgg aaaacttacc
     2881 cttaaattta tttgcactac tggaaaacta cctgttccat ggccaacact tgtcactact
     2941 ttcgcgtatg gtcttcaatg ctttgcgaga tacccagatc atatgaaaca gcatgacttt
     3001 ttcaagagtg ccatgcccga aggttatgta caggaaagaa ctatattttt caaagatgac
     3061 gggaactaca agacacgtgc tgaagtcaag tttgaaggtg atacccttgt taatagaatc
     3121 gagttaaaag gtattgattt taaagaagat ggaaacattc ttggacacaa attggaatac
     3181 aactataact cacacaatgt atacatcatg gcagacaaac aaaagaatgg aatcaaagtt
     3241 aacttcaaaa ttagacacaa cattgaagat ggaagcgttc aactagcaga ccattatcaa
     3301 caaaatactc caattggcga tggccctgtc cttttaccag acaaccatta cctgtccaca
     3361 caatctgccc tttcgaaaga tcccaacgaa aagagagacc acatggtcct tcttgagttt
     3421 gtaacagctg ctgggattac acatggcatg gatgagctct acaaagtcga cggagaagga
     3481 agaggaagtt tattaacatg tggagatgta gaagaaaatc caggaccaat gattgaacaa
     3541 gatggattgc acgcaggttc tccggccgct tgggtggaga ggctattcgg ctatgactgg
     3601 gcacaacaga caatcggctg ctctgatgcc gccgtgttcc ggctgtcagc gcaggggcgc
     3661 ccggttcttt ttgtcaagac cgacctgtcc ggtgccctga atgaactgca ggacgaggca
     3721 gcgcggctat cgtggctggc cacgacgggc gttccttgcg cagctgtgct cgacgttgtc
     3781 actgaagcgg gaagggactg gctgctattg ggcgaagtgc cggggcagga tctcctgtca
     3841 tctcaccttg ctcctgccga gaaagtatcc atcatggctg atgcaatgcg gcggctgcat
     3901 acgcttgatc cggctacctg cccattcgac caccaagcga aacatcgcat cgagcgagca
     3961 cgtactcgga tggaagccgg tcttgtcgat caggatgatc tggacgaaga gcatcagggg
     4021 ctcgcgccag ccgaactgtt cgccaggctc aaggcgcgca tgcccgacgg cgaggatctc
     4081 gtcgtgaccc atggcgatgc ctgcttgccg aatatcatgg tggaaaatgg ccgcttttct
     4141 ggattcatcg actgtggccg gctgggtgtg gcggaccgct atcaggacat agcgttggct
     4201 acccgtgata ttgctgaaga gcttggcggc gaatgggctg accgcttcct cgtgctttac
     4261 ggtatcgccg ctcccgattc gcagcgcatc gccttctatc gccttcttga cgagttcttc
     4321 taactcgagg gatatggcag cttaatgttc gtttttctta tttatatatt tataccaatt
     4381 gattgtattt ataactgtaa aaatgtgtat gttgtgtgca tatttttttt tgtgcatgca
     4441 catgcatgta aatagctaaa attatgaaca ttttattttt tgttcagaaa aaaaaaactt
     4501 tacacacata aaatggctag tatgaatagc catattttat ataaattaaa tcctatgaat
     4561 ttatgaccat attaaaaatt tagatattta tggaacataa tatgtttgaa acaataagac
     4621 aaaattatta ttattattat tatttttac
//
